>Addgene plasmid #99141 | pCAGG>nls-hCas9-nls-GFP | addgene full sequence | sequence record 211937 | Addgene NGS Result
GACATTGATTATTGACTAGTTATTAATAGTAATCAATTACGGGGTCATTAGTTCATAGCCCATATATGGA
GTTCCGCGTTACATAACTTACGGTAAATGGCCCGCCTGGCTGACCGCCCAACGACCCCCGCCCATTGACG
TCAATAATGACGTATGTTCCCATAGTAACGCCAATAGGGACTTTCCATTGACGTCAATGGGTGGAGTATT
TACGGTAAACTGCCCACTTGGCAGTACATCAAGTGTATCATATGCCAAGTACGCCCCCTATTGACGTCAA
TGACGGTAAATGGCCCGCCTGGCATTATGCCCAGTACATGACCTTATGGGACTTTCCTACTTGGCAGTAC
ATCTACGTATTAGTCATCGCTATTACCATGGTCGAGGTGAGCCCCACGTTCTGCTTCACTCTCCCCATCT
CCCCCCCCTCCCCACCCCCAATTTTGTATTTATTTATTTTTTAATTATTTTGTGCAGCGATGGGGGCGGG
GGGGGGGGGGGCGCGCGCCAGGCGGGGCGGGGCGGGGCGGGGGGGGGGGGGGGGGGCGGAGAGGTGCGGC
GGCAGCCAATCAGAGCGGCGCGCTCCGAAAGTTTCCTTTTATGGCGAGGCGGCGGCGGCGGCGGCCCTAT
AAAAAGCGAAGCGCGCGGCGGGCGGGAGTCGCTGCGCGCTGCCTTCGCCCCGTGCCCCGCTCCGCCGCCG
CCTCGCGCCGCCCGCCCCGGCTCTGACTGACCGCGTTACTCCCACAGGTGAGCGGGCGGGACGGCCCTTC
TCCTCCGGGCTGTAATTAGCGCTTGGTTTAATGACGGCTTGTTTCTTTTCTGTGGCTGCGTGAAAGCCTT
GAGGGGCTCCGGGAGGGCCCTTTGTGCGGGGGGAGCGGCTCGGGGGGTGCGTGCGTGTGTGTGTGCGTGG
GGAGCGCCGCGTGCGGCTCCGCGCTGCCCGGCGGCTGTGAGCGCTGCGGGCGCGGCGCGGGGCTTTGTGC
GCTCCGCAGTGTGCGCGAGGGGAGCGCGGCCGGGGGCGGTGCCCCGCGGTGCGGGGGGGGCTGCGAGGGG
AACAAAGGCTGCGTGCGGGGTGTGTGCGTGGGGGGGTGAGCAGGGGGTGTGGGCGCGTCGGTCGGGCTGC
AACCCCCCCTGCACCCCCCTCCCCGAGTTGCTGAGCACGGCCCGGCTTCGGGTGCGGGGCTCCGTACGGG
GCGTGGCGCGGGGCTCGCCGTGCCGGGCGGGGGGTGGCGGCAGGTGGGGGTGCCGGGCGGGGCGGGGCCG
CCTCGGGCCGGGGAGGGCTCGGGGGAGGGGCGCGGCGGCCCCCGGAGCGCCGGCGGCTGTCGAGGCGCGG
CGAGCCGCAGCCATTGCCTTTTATGGTAATCGTGCGAGAGGGCGCAGGGACTTCCTTTGTCCCAAATCTG
TGCGGAGCCGAAATCTGGGAGGCGCCGCCGCACCCCCTCTAGCGGGCGCGGGGCGAAGCGGTGCGGCGCC
GGCAGGAAGGAAATGGGCGGGGAGGGCCTTCGTGCGTCGCCGCGCCGCCGTCCCCTTCTCCCTCTCCAGC
CTCGGGGCTGTCCGCGGGGGGACGGCTGCCTTCGGGGGGGACGGGGCAGGGCGGGGTTCGGCTTCTGGCG
TGTGACCGGCGGCTCTAGAGCCTCTGCTAACCATGTTCATGCCTTCTTCTTTTTCCTACAGCTCCTGGGC
AACGTGCTGGTTATTGTGCTGTCTCATCATTTTGGCAAAGAATTGCTCGAGAGTTCGAAGCCTTAAGTAC
GCGTAGGCGCGCCAACCATGGCTAGCCCCAAAAAGAAGAGGAAAGTGGACAAGAAGTATTCTATCGGACT
GGACATCGGGACTAATAGCGTCGGGTGGGCCGTGATCACTGACGAGTACAAGGTGCCCTCTAAGAAGTTC
AAGGTGCTCGGGAACACCGACCGGCATTCCATCAAGAAAAATCTGATCGGAGCTCTCCTCTTTGATTCAG
GGGAGACCGCTGAAGCAACCCGCCTCAAGCGGACTGCTAGACGGCGGTACACCAGGAGGAAGAACCGGAT
TTGTTACCTTCAAGAGATATTCTCCAACGAAATGGCAAAGGTCGACGACAGCTTCTTCCATAGGCTGGAA
GAATCATTCCTCGTGGAAGAGGATAAGAAGCATGAACGGCATCCCATCTTCGGTAATATCGTCGACGAGG
TGGCCTATCACGAGAAATACCCAACCATCTACCATCTTCGCAAAAAGCTGGTGGACTCAACCGACAAGGC
AGACCTCCGGCTTATCTACCTGGCCCTGGCCCACATGATCAAGTTCAGAGGCCACTTCCTGATCGAGGGC
GACCTCAATCCTGACAATAGCGATGTGGATAAACTGTTCATCCAGCTGGTGCAGACTTACAACCAGCTCT
TTGAAGAGAACCCCATCAATGCAAGCGGAGTCGATGCCAAGGCCATTCTGTCAGCCCGGCTGTCAAAGAG
CCGCAGACTTGAGAATCTTATCGCTCAGCTGCCGGGTGAAAAGAAAAATGGACTGTTCGGGAACCTGATT
GCTCTTTCACTTGGGCTGACTCCCAATTTCAAGTCTAATTTCGACCTGGCAGAGGATGCCAAGCTGCAAC
TGTCCAAGGACACCTATGATGACGATCTCGACAACCTCCTGGCCCAGATCGGTGACCAATACGCCGACCT
TTTCCTTGCTGCTAAGAATCTTTCTGACGCCATCCTGCTGTCTGACATTCTCCGCGTGAACACTGAAATC
ACCAAGGCCCCTCTTTCAGCTTCAATGATTAAGCGGTATGATGAGCACCACCAGGACCTGACCCTGCTTA
AGGCACTCGTCCGGCAGCAGCTTCCGGAGAAGTACAAGGAAATCTTCTTTGACCAGTCAAAGAATGGATA
CGCCGGCTACATCGACGGAGGTGCCTCCCAAGAGGAATTTTATAAGTTTATCAAACCTATCCTTGAGAAG
ATGGACGGCACCGAAGAGCTCCTCGTGAAACTGAATCGGGAGGATCTGCTGCGGAAGCAGCGCACTTTCG
ACAATGGGAGCATTCCCCACCAGATCCATCTTGGGGAGCTTCACGCCATCCTTCGGCGCCAAGAGGACTT
CTACCCCTTTCTTAAGGACAACAGGGAGAAGATTGAGAAAATTCTCACTTTCCGCATCCCCTACTACGTG
GGACCCCTCGCCAGAGGAAATAGCCGGTTTGCTTGGATGACCAGAAAGTCAGAAGAAACTATCACTCCCT
GGAACTTCGAAGAGGTGGTGGACAAGGGAGCCAGCGCTCAGTCATTCATCGAACGGATGACTAACTTCGA
TAAGAACCTCCCCAATGAGAAGGTCCTGCCGAAACATTCCCTGCTCTACGAGTACTTTACCGTGTACAAC
GAGCTGACCAAGGTGAAATATGTCACCGAAGGGATGAGGAAGCCCGCATTCCTGTCAGGCGAACAAAAGA
AGGCAATTGTGGACCTTCTGTTCAAGACCAATAGAAAGGTGACCGTGAAGCAGCTGAAGGAGGACTATTT
CAAGAAAATTGAATGCTTCGACTCTGTGGAGATTAGCGGGGTCGAAGATCGGTTCAACGCAAGCCTGGGT
ACCTACCATGATCTGCTTAAGATCATCAAGGACAAGGATTTTCTGGACAATGAGGAGAACGAGGACATCC
TTGAGGACATTGTCCTGACTCTCACTCTGTTCGAGGACCGGGAAATGATCGAGGAGAGGCTTAAGACCTA
CGCCCATCTGTTCGACGATAAAGTGATGAAGCAACTTAAACGGAGAAGATATACCGGATGGGGACGCCTT
AGCCGCAAACTCATCAACGGAATCCGGGACAAACAGAGCGGAAAGACCATTCTTGATTTCCTTAAGAGCG
ACGGATTCGCTAATCGCAACTTCATGCAACTTATCCATGATGATTCCCTGACCTTTAAGGAGGACATCCA
GAAGGCCCAAGTGTCTGGACAAGGTGACTCACTGCACGAGCATATCGCAAATCTGGCTGGTTCACCCGCT
ATTAAGAAGGGTATTCTCCAGACCGTGAAAGTCGTGGACGAGCTGGTCAAGGTGATGGGTCGCCATAAAC
CAGAGAACATTGTCATCGAGATGGCCAGGGAAAACCAGACTACCCAGAAGGGACAGAAGAACAGCAGGGA
GCGGATGAAAAGAATTGAGGAAGGGATTAAGGAGCTCGGGTCACAGATCCTTAAAGAGCACCCGGTGGAA
AACACCCAGCTTCAGAATGAGAAGCTCTATCTGTACTACCTTCAAAATGGACGCGATATGTATGTGGACC
AAGAGCTTGATATCAACAGGCTCTCAGACTACGACGTGGACCACATCGTCCCTCAGAGCTTCCTCAAAGA
CGACTCAATTGACAATAAGGTGCTGACTCGCTCAGACAAGAACCGGGGAAAGTCAGATAACGTGCCCTCA
GAGGAAGTCGTGAAAAAGATGAAGAACTATTGGCGCCAGCTTCTGAACGCAAAGCTGATCACTCAGCGGA
AGTTCGACAATCTCACTAAGGCTGAGAGGGGCGGACTGAGCGAACTGGACAAAGCAGGATTCATTAAACG
GCAACTTGTGGAGACTCGGCAGATTACTAAACATGTCGCCCAAATCCTTGACTCACGCATGAATACCAAG
TACGACGAAAACGACAAACTTATCCGCGAGGTGAAGGTGATTACCCTGAAGTCCAAGCTGGTCAGCGATT
TCAGAAAGGACTTTCAATTCTACAAAGTGCGGGAGATCAATAACTATCATCATGCTCATGACGCATATCT
GAATGCCGTGGTGGGAACCGCCCTGATCAAGAAGTACCCAAAGCTGGAAAGCGAGTTCGTGTACGGAGAC
TACAAGGTCTACGACGTGCGCAAGATGATTGCCAAATCTGAGCAGGAGATCGGAAAGGCCACCGCAAAGT
ACTTCTTCTACAGCAACATCATGAATTTCTTCAAGACCGAAATCACCCTTGCAAACGGTGAGATCCGGAA
GAGGCCGCTCATCGAGACTAATGGGGAGACTGGCGAAATCGTGTGGGACAAGGGCAGAGATTTCGCTACC
GTGCGCAAAGTGCTTTCTATGCCTCAAGTGAACATCGTGAAGAAAACCGAGGTGCAAACCGGAGGCTTTT
CTAAGGAATCAATCCTCCCCAAGCGCAACTCCGACAAGCTCATTGCAAGGAAGAAGGATTGGGACCCTAA
GAAGTACGGCGGATTCGATTCACCAACTGTGGCTTATTCTGTCCTGGTCGTGGCTAAGGTGGAAAAAGGA
AAGTCTAAGAAGCTCAAGAGCGTGAAGGAACTGCTGGGTATCACCATTATGGAGCGCAGCTCCTTCGAGA
AGAACCCAATTGACTTTCTCGAAGCCAAAGGTTACAAGGAAGTCAAGAAGGACCTTATCATCAAGCTCCC
AAAGTATAGCCTGTTCGAACTGGAGAATGGGCGGAAGCGGATGCTCGCCTCCGCTGGCGAACTTCAGAAG
GGTAATGAGCTGGCTCTCCCCTCCAAGTACGTGAATTTCCTCTACCTTGCAAGCCATTACGAGAAGCTGA
AGGGGAGCCCCGAGGACAACGAGCAAAAGCAACTGTTTGTGGAGCAGCATAAGCATTATCTGGACGAGAT
CATTGAGCAGATTTCCGAGTTTTCTAAACGCGTCATTCTCGCTGATGCCAACCTCGATAAAGTCCTTAGC
GCATACAATAAGCACAGAGACAAACCAATTCGGGAGCAGGCTGAGAATATCATCCACCTGTTCACCCTCA
CCAATCTTGGTGCCCCTGCCGCATTCAAGTACTTCGACACCACCATCGACCGGAAACGCTATACCTCCAC
CAAAGAAGTGCTGGACGCCACCCTCATCCACCAGAGCATCACCGGACTTTACGAAACTCGGATTGACCTC
TCACAGCTCGGAGGGGATGAGGGAGCTCCCAAGAAAAAGCGCAAGGTAGGTAGTTCCGTGAGCAAGGGCG
AGGAGCTGTTCACCGGGGTGGTGCCCATCCTGGTCGAGCTGGACGGCGACGTAAACGGCCACAAGTTCAG
CGTGTCCGGCGAGGGCGAGGGCGATGCCACCTACGGCAAGCTGACCCTGAAGTTCATCTGCACCACCGGC
AAGCTGCCCGTGCCCTGGCCCACCCTCGTGACCACCCTGACCTACGGCGTGCAGTGCTTCAGCCGCTACC
CCGACCACATGAAGCAGCACGACTTCTTCAAGTCCGCCATGCCCGAAGGCTACGTCCAGGAGCGCACCAT
CTTCTTCAAGGACGACGGCAACTACAAGACCCGCGCCGAGGTGAAGTTCGAGGGCGACACCCTGGTGAAC
CGCATCGAGCTGAAGGGCATCGACTTCAAGGAGGACGGCAACATCCTGGGGCACAAGCTGGAGTACAACT
ACAACAGCCACAACGTCTATATCATGGCCGACAAGCAGAAGAACGGCATCAAGGTGAACTTCAAGATCCG
CCACAACATCGAGGACGGCAGCGTGCAGCTCGCCGACCACTACCAGCAGAACACCCCCATCGGCGACGGC
CCCGTGCTGCTGCCCGACAACCACTACCTGAGCACCCAGTCCGCCCTGAGCAAAGACCCCAACGAGAAGC
GCGATCACATGGTCCTGCTGGAGTTCGTGACCGCCGCCGGGATCACTCTCGGCATGGACGAGCTGTACAA
GTAATGAGCGGCCGCAATTCACTCCTCAGGTGCAGGCTGCCTATCAGAAGGTGGTGGCTGGTGTGGCCAA
TGCCCTGGCTCACAAATACCACTGAGATCTTTTTCCCTCTGCCAAAAATTATGGGGACATCATGAAGCCC
CTTGAGCATCTGACTTCTGGCTAATAAAGGAAATTTATTTTCATTGCAATAGTGTGTTGGAATTTTTTGT
GTCTCTCACTCGGAAGGACATATGGGAGGGCAAATCATTTAAAACATCAGAATGAGTATTTGGTTTAGAG
TTTGGCAACATATGCCCATATGCTGGCTGCCATGAACAAAGGTTGGCTATAAAGAGGTCATCAGTATATG
AAACAGCCCCCTGCTGTCCATTCCTTATTCCATAGAAAAGCCTTGACTTGAGGTTAGATTTTTTTTATAT
TTTGTTTTGTGTTATTTTTTTCTTTAACATCCCTAAAATTTTCCTTACATGTTTTACTAGCCAGATTTTT
CCTCCTCTCCTGACTACTCCCAGTCATAGCTGTCCCTCTTCTCTTATGGAGATCCCTCGACCTGCACCGT
CGACCAGCTGGTCGACGGTGCACCGTCGACCAGCTTGGCGTAATCATGGTCATAGCTGTTTCCTGTGTGA
AATTGTTATCCGCTCACAATTCCACACAACATACGAGCCGGAAGCATAAAGTGTAAAGCCTGGGGTGCCT
AATGAGTGAGCTAACTCACATTAATTGCGTTGCGCTCACTGCCCGCTTTCCAGTCGGGAAACCTGTCGTG
CCAGCGGATCCGCATCTCAATTAGTCAGCAACCATAGTCCCGCCCCTAACTCCGCCCATCCCGCCCCTAA
CTCCGCCCAGTTCCGCCCATTCTCCGCCCCATGGCTGACTAATTTTTTTTATTTATGCAGAGGCCGAGGC
CGCCTCGGCCTCTGAGCTATTCCAGAAGTAGTGAGGAGGCTTTTTTGGAGGCCTAGGCTTTTGCAAAAAG
CTAACTTGTTTATTGCAGCTTATAATGGTTACAAATAAAGCAATAGCATCACAAATTTCACAAATAAAGC
ATTTTTTTCACTGCATTCTAGTTGTGGTTTGTCCAAACTCATCAATGTATCTTATCATGTCTGGATCCGC
TGCATTAATGAATCGGCCAACGCGCGGGGAGAGGCGGTTTGCGTATTGGGCGCTCTTCCGCTTCCTCGCT
CACTGACTCGCTGCGCTCGGTCGTTCGGCTGCGGCGAGCGGTATCAGCTCACTCAAAGGCGGTAATACGG
TTATCCACAGAATCAGGGGATAACGCAGGAAAGAACATGTGAGCAAAAGGCCAGCAAAAGGCCAGGAACC
GTAAAAAGGCCGCGTTGCTGGCGTTTTTCCATAGGCTCCGCCCCCCTGACGAGCATCACAAAAATCGACG
CTCAAGTCAGAGGTGGCGAAACCCGACAGGACTATAAAGATACCAGGCGTTTCCCCCTGGAAGCTCCCTC
GTGCGCTCTCCTGTTCCGACCCTGCCGCTTACCGGATACCTGTCCGCCTTTCTCCCTTCGGGAAGCGTGG
CGCTTTCTCATAGCTCACGCTGTAGGTATCTCAGTTCGGTGTAGGTCGTTCGCTCCAAGCTGGGCTGTGT
GCACGAACCCCCCGTTCAGCCCGACCGCTGCGCCTTATCCGGTAACTATCGTCTTGAGTCCAACCCGGTA
AGACACGACTTATCGCCACTGGCAGCAGCCACTGGTAACAGGATTAGCAGAGCGAGGTATGTAGGCGGTG
CTACAGAGTTCTTGAAGTGGTGGCCTAACTACGGCTACACTAGAAGAACAGTATTTGGTATCTGCGCTCT
GCTGAAGCCAGTTACCTTCGGAAAAAGAGTTGGTAGCTCTTGATCCGGCAAACAAACCACCGCTGGTAGC
GGTGGTTTTTTTGTTTGCAAGCAGCAGATTACGCGCAGAAAAAAAGGATCTCAAGAAGATCCTTTGATCT
TTTCTACGGGGTCTGACGCTCAGTGGAACGAAAACTCACGTTAAGGGATTTTGGTCATGAGATTATCAAA
AAGGATCTTCACCTAGATCCTTTTAAATTAAAAATGAAGTTTTAAATCAATCTAAAGTATATATGAGTAA
ACTTGGTCTGACAGTTACCAATGCTTAATCAGTGAGGCACCTATCTCAGCGATCTGTCTATTTCGTTCAT
CCATAGTTGCCTGACTCCCCGTCGTGTAGATAACTACGATACGGGAGGGCTTACCATCTGGCCCCAGTGC
TGCAATGATACCGCGAGACCCACGCTCACCGGCTCCAGATTTATCAGCAATAAACCAGCCAGCCGGAAGG
GCCGAGCGCAGAAGTGGTCCTGCAACTTTATCCGCCTCCATCCAGTCTATTAATTGTTGCCGGGAAGCTA
GAGTAAGTAGTTCGCCAGTTAATAGTTTGCGCAACGTTGTTGCCATTGCTACAGGCATCGTGGTGTCACG
CTCGTCGTTTGGTATGGCTTCATTCAGCTCCGGTTCCCAACGATCAAGGCGAGTTACATGATCCCCCATG
TTGTGCAAAAAAGCGGTTAGCTCCTTCGGTCCTCCGATCGTTGTCAGAAGTAAGTTGGCCGCAGTGTTAT
CACTCATGGTTATGGCAGCACTGCATAATTCTCTTACTGTCATGCCATCCGTAAGATGCTTTTCTGTGAC
TGGTGAGTACTCAACCAAGTCATTCTGAGAATAGTGTATGCGGCGACCGAGTTGCTCTTGCCCGGCGTCA
ATACGGGATAATACCGCGCCACATAGCAGAACTTTAAAAGTGCTCATCATTGGAAAACGTTCTTCGGGGC
GAAAACTCTCAAGGATCTTACCGCTGTTGAGATCCAGTTCGATGTAACCCACTCGTGCACCCAACTGATC
TTCAGCATCTTTTACTTTCACCAGCGTTTCTGGGTGAGCAAAAACAGGAAGGCAAAATGCCGCAAAAAAG
GGAATAAGGGCGACACGGAAATGTTGAATACTCATACTCTTCCTTTTTCAATATTATTGAAGCATTTATC
AGGGTTATTGTCTCATGAGCGGATACATATTTGAATGTATTTAGAAAAATAAACAAATAGGGGTTCCGCG
CACATTTCCCCGAAAAGTGCCACCTGGGTC
Features (pLannotate 1.2.2; 18 found; start..end, strand, type, name):
      1..380     +  enhancer       CMV enhancer: human cytomegalovirus immediate early enhancer
    382..654     +  promoter       chicken β-actin promoter: No description available
    655..1671    +  intron         chimeric intron: chimera between introns from chicken β-actin and rabbit β-globin
   1798..5898    +  CDS            cas9: CAS9_STRP1 - Also known as csn1 From Streptococcus pyogenes serotype M1.
   5938..6654    +  CDS            EGFP: the original enhanced GFP (Yang et al., 1996) mammalian codon-optimized
   6665..6742    +  CDS            HBB (fragment): HBB_PONPY - Experimental evidence at transcript level: Swiss-Prot protein existence level 2. Involved in oxygen transport from the lung to the various peripheral tissues. From Pongo pygmaeus (Bornean orangutan).
   6813..6868    +  polyA_signal   β-globin poly(A) signal: rabbit β-globin polyadenylation signal (Gil and Proudfoot, 1987)
   7283..7299    -  protein_bind   lac operator: The lac repressor binds to the lac operator to inhibit transcription in E. coli. This inhibition can be relieved by adding lactose or isopropyl-β-D-thiogalactopyranoside (IPTG). lac repressor encoded by lacI
   7307..7337    -  promoter       lac promoter: promoter for the E. coli lac operon
   7352..7373    -  protein_bind   CAP binding site: CAP binding activates transcription in the presence of cAMP. E. coli catabolite activator protein
   7386..7425    -  CDS            lacI (fragment): lac repressor; lacI; The lac repressor binds to the lac operator to inhibit transcription in E. coli. This inhibition can be relieved by adding lactose or isopropyl-β-D-thiogalactopyranoside (IPTG).
   7432..7454    +  promoter       SV40 promoter (fragment): SV40 enhancer and early promoter
   7478..7613    +  rep_origin     SV40 ori: SV40 origin of replication
   7633..7767    +  polyA_signal   SV40 poly(A) signal: SV40 polyadenylation signal
   7769..7823    -  CDS            lacI (fragment): lac repressor; lacI; The lac repressor binds to the lac operator to inhibit transcription in E. coli. This inhibition can be relieved by adding lactose or isopropyl-β-D-thiogalactopyranoside (IPTG).
   8006..8594    -  rep_origin     ori: high-copy-number ColE1/pMB1/pBR322/pUC origin of replication
   8765..9625    -  CDS            AmpR: β-lactamase; bla; confers resistance to ampicillin, carbenicillin, and related antibiotics
   9626..9730    -  promoter       AmpR promoter: bla
