[The description below was written by a language model from this plasmid's Addgene catalogue record and pLannotate feature annotations shown in this document.]
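Description:
pCAGG>nls-hCas9-nls-GFP is a CRISPR expression plasmid of about 9.8 kb, listed as built on a pCI backbone, that produces a Cas9–GFP fusion protein in vertebrate cells. It is propagated in E. coli as a high-copy plasmid through a ColE1/pUC-type origin and selected with ampicillin via the β-lactamase gene and its own promoter. The backbone also carries remnants of a lac promoter/operator region and small lacI fragments, along with an SV40 origin of replication, a fragment of the SV40 promoter and an SV40 polyadenylation signal. None of these appears to drive a separate eukaryotic selection marker in the annotated features.

The payload is a single transcription unit driven by the composite CAG promoter, made up of the CMV immediate-early enhancer, the chicken β-actin promoter and a chimeric chicken β-actin/rabbit β-globin intron. Together these give strong, broadly active expression. Downstream, cloned between AscI and NotI sites, lies the Streptococcus pyogenes Cas9 coding sequence; the "hCas9" in the name suggests a human-codon-optimised version. It is followed by EGFP fused at the C terminus. The plasmid name indicates nuclear localisation signals flanking Cas9, although these are not separately annotated in the feature table. The transcript ends at a rabbit β-globin poly(A) signal, preceded by a short β-globin coding fragment that is probably residual 3′ sequence from the CAG cassette.

No guide RNA cassette is annotated, so guides must be supplied from another construct. The GFP fusion allows cells expressing the nuclease to be seen directly. The associated publication concerns optimising CRISPR/Cas9 loss-of-function editing in the early chick embryo.
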