Addgene plasmid #99141: pCAGG>nls-hCas9-nls-GFP
Purpose: Cas9-GFP fusion protein under the regulation of chicken beta-actin promoter
Depositing lab: Marianne Bronner. Publication: Optimization of CRISPR/Cas9 genome editing for loss-of-function in the early chick embryo. Gandhi S, Piacentino ML, Vieceli FM, Bronner ME. Dev Biol. 2017 Dec 1;432(1):86-97. doi: 10.1016/j.ydbio.2017.08.036. PubMed 29150011.
Backbone
  Vector backbone: pCI
  Total vector size (bp): 9759
  Vector type: CRISPR
Growth in bacteria
  Bacterial resistance: Ampicillin, 100 μg/mL
  Growth temperature: 37°C
  Growth strain: DH5alpha
  Copy number: High Copy
Gene/Insert
  Gene/Insert name: Cas9-GFP
  Insert size (bp): 4890
  Promoter: Chicken beta actin (CAG)
  Tag / fusion protein: GFP (C terminal on insert)
  Cloning method: Restriction Enzyme; 5′ cloning site AscI (not destroyed); 3′ cloning site NotI (not destroyed)
  Sequencing primers: 5′ CTCGAGAGTTCGAAGCCTTA; 3′ gccaccaccttctgataggc
Terms and licenses: Academic/Nonprofit Terms; Industry Terms: Not Available to Industry
How to cite: pCAGG>nls-hCas9-nls-GFP was a gift from Marianne Bronner (Addgene plasmid # 99141 ; http://n2t.net/addgene:99141 ; RRID:Addgene_99141)
